Addgene plasmid #56333: mVenus-MCHR1-N-10
Purpose: Localization: Cilium, Excitation: 515, Emission: 528
Depositing lab: Michael Davidson. Depositing organization: Florida State University, Tallahassee.
Backbone
  Vector backbone: mVenus-N1
  Backbone size w/o insert (bp): 4750
  Vector type: Mammalian Expression
  Selectable markers: Neomycin (select with G418)
Growth in bacteria
  Bacterial resistance: Kanamycin, 50 μg/mL
  Growth temperature: 37°C
  Growth strain: DH5alpha
  Copy number: High Copy
Gene/Insert
  Gene/Insert name: MCHR1 (alt name: NM_145132.2)
  Species: M. musculus (mouse)
  Promoter: CMV
  Tag / fusion protein: mVenus (C terminal on backbone)
  Cloning method: Unknown
  Sequencing primers: 5′ CMV-F; 3′ SV40pA-R
Terms and licenses: Academic/Nonprofit Terms; Industry Terms
Depositor comments: . Excitation = 515; Emission = 528
How to cite: mVenus-MCHR1-N-10 was a gift from Michael Davidson (Addgene plasmid # 56333 ; http://n2t.net/addgene:56333 ; RRID:Addgene_56333)
