[The description below was written by a language model from this plasmid's Addgene catalogue record and pLannotate feature annotations shown in this document.]
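Description:
mVenus-MCHR1-N-10 is a mammalian expression plasmid built on the mVenus-N1 backbone, an N1-type fluorescent protein fusion vector. It encodes mouse melanin-concentrating hormone receptor 1 (Mchr1, also known as Gpr24), a G protein-coupled receptor, fused at its C terminus to mVenus. The sequenced record is about 5.7 kb. The human cytomegalovirus immediate early enhancer and promoter drive the fusion, with the Mchr1 coding sequence followed after a short gap by the mVenus coding sequence. That gap is consistent with a brief linker, and the "10" in the name may refer to its length, though the record does not say so. An SV40 polyadenylation signal terminates the transcript. mVenus is a mammalian codon-optimised yellow fluorescent protein carrying the monomerising A206K mutation, which reduces the tendency of the tag to drive artificial oligomerisation of its fusion partner. The recorded excitation and emission values are 515 and 528 nm.

The plasmid replicates in E. coli at high copy from a ColE1/pUC-type origin and also carries an f1 origin for single-stranded DNA production. A single Tn5 aminoglycoside phosphotransferase gene (NeoR/KanR) serves both hosts. A bacterial bla-type promoter expresses it for kanamycin selection, and the adjacent SV40 enhancer/early promoter, with an HSV TK polyadenylation signal, expresses it in mammalian cells for G418 selection of stable lines. The small large T antigen, ble and bGH poly(A) fragments in the feature table are probably residual backbone sequence or annotation matches rather than functional elements. The stated purpose is cilium localisation, so the construct serves as a yellow fluorescent marker for imaging primary cilia in transfected mammalian cells.
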