Features (pLannotate 1.2.2; 14 found; start..end, strand, type, name):
     61..364     +  enhancer       CMV enhancer: human cytomegalovirus immediate early enhancer
    365..568     +  promoter       CMV promoter: human cytomegalovirus (CMV) immediate early promoter
    603..1661    +  CDS            Mchr1: MCHR1_MOUSE - Also known as Gpr24, Slc1. Experimental evidence at transcript level: Swiss-Prot protein existence level 2. Receptor for melanin-concentrating hormone, coupled to both G proteins that inhibit adenylyl cyclase and G proteins that activate phosphoinositide hydrolysis. From Mus musculus (Mouse).
   1692..2411    +  CDS            mVenus: Venus YFP with monomerizing A206K mutation (Nagai et al., 2002; Kremers et al., 2006) mammalian codon-optimized
   2428..2511    +  CDS            large T antigen (fragment): large T antigen from SV40 (simian virus 40)
   2534..2655    +  polyA_signal   SV40 poly(A) signal: SV40 polyadenylation signal
   2689..3117    -  rep_origin     f1 ori (sequence partly withheld): f1 bacteriophage origin of replication; arrow indicates direction of (+) strand synthesis
   3144..3248    +  promoter       AmpR promoter: bla
   3250..3607    +  promoter       SV40 promoter: SV40 enhancer and early promoter
   3642..4436    +  CDS            NeoR/KanR: aminoglycoside phosphotransferase from Tn5; aph(3')-II (or nptII); confers resistance to neomycin, kanamycin, and G418 (Geneticin®)
   4457..4609    +  CDS            ble (fragment): BLE_KLEPN - Experimental evidence at protein level: Swiss-Prot protein existence level 1. Binding protein with a strong affinity to the bleomycin family of antibiotics. Binds to CL990; an antimitotic-antibiotic compound. From Klebsiella pneumoniae.
   4668..4715    +  polyA_signal   HSV TK poly(A) signal: herpes simplex virus thymidine kinase polyadenylation signal (Cole and Stacy, 1985)
   4806..4822    -  polyA_signal   bGH poly(A) signal (fragment): bovine growth hormone polyadenylation signal
   5044..5632    +  rep_origin     ori: high-copy-number ColE1/pMB1/pBR322/pUC origin of replication
>Addgene plasmid #56333 | mVenus-MCHR1-N-10 | addgene full sequence | sequence record 435699 | Addgene NGS Result
TAGTTATTAATAGTAATCAATTACGGGGTCATTAGTTCATAGCCCATATATGGAGTTCCGCGTTACATAA
CTTACGGTAAATGGCCCGCCTGGCTGACCGCCCAACGACCCCCGCCCATTGACGTCAATAATGACGTATG
TTCCCATAGTAACGCCAATAGGGACTTTCCATTGACGTCAATGGGTGGAGTATTTACGGTAAACTGCCCA
CTTGGCAGTACATCAAGTGTATCATATGCCAAGTACGCCCCCTATTGACGTCAATGACGGTAAATGGCCC
GCCTGGCATTATGCCCAGTACATGACCTTATGGGACTTTCCTACTTGGCAGTACATCTACGTATTAGTCA
TCGCTATTACCATGGTGATGCGGTTTTGGCAGTACATCAATGGGCGTGGATAGCGGTTTGACTCACGGGG
ATTTCCAAGTCTCCACCCCATTGACGTCAATGGGAGTTTGTTTTGGCACCAAAATCAACGGGACTTTCCA
AAATGTCGTAACAACTCCGCCCCATTGACGCAAATGGGCGGTAGGCGTGTACGGTGGGAGGTCTATATAA
GCAGAGCTGGTTTAGTGAACCGTCAGATCCGCTAGCGCCACCATGGATCTGCAAGCCTCGTTGCTGTCCA
CTGGCCCCAATGCCAGCAACATCTCCGATGGCCAGGATAATTTCACATTGGCGGGGCCACCTCCTCGCAC
AAGGAGTGTCTCCTACATCAACATCATCATGCCTTCAGTGTTTGGTACCATCTGTCTCCTGGGCATTGTG
GGAAACTCCACAGTCATTTTTGCCGTGGTGAAGAAATCCAAGCTGCACTGGTGCAGCAACGTCCCTGACA
TCTTCATCATCAACCTCTCTGTGGTGGATCTGCTTTTCCTGCTGGGCATGCCTTTCATGATCCACCAGCT
CATGGGTAATGGTGTCTGGCACTTTGGGGAAACCATGTGCACCCTCATCACAGCCATGGACGCCAACAGT
CAGTTCACCAGCACCTACATCCTGACTGCTATGGCCATTGACCGCTACTTGGCCACCGTCCATCCCATCT
CCTCCACCAAGTTCCGGAAGCCCTCCATGGCCACCCTGGTGATCTGCCTCCTGTGGGCTCTCTCGTTCAT
TAGCATCACTCCTGTGTGGCTCTATGCCAGGCTTATCCCCTTCCCAGGGGGTGCTGTGGGCTGTGGCATC
CGCCTACCAAACCCAGATACTGATCTTTACTGGTTCACTCTGTATCAGTTTTTCCTGGCCTTCGCCCTTC
CGTTTGTGGTCATCACTGCTGCGTACGTGAAAATACTACAGCGCATGACGTCTTCGGTGGCCCCAGCCTC
TCAACGCAGCATCCGGCTTCGGACAAAGAGGGTGACCCGCACAGCCATTGCCATCTGTCTGGTCTTCTTT
GTGTGCTGGGCGCCCTACTACGTGCTGCAGCTGACCCAGTTGTCCATCAGCCGCCCGACCCTCACATTCG
TCTACCTGTACAATGCGGCTATCAGCTTGGGCTATGCCAACAGCTGCCTCAATCCCTTTGTGTACATAGT
ACTCTGTGAGACCTTTCGAAAACGCTTGGTGCTGTCGGTGAAGCCCGCGGCCCAGGGGCAGCTTCGCACG
GTCAGCAATGCTCAGACAGCTGACGAGGAGAGGACAGAAAGCAAAGGCACCGGAGGTAGCGGGGATCCAC
CGGTCGCCACCATGGTGAGCAAGGGCGAGGAGCTGTTCACCGGGGTGGTGCCCATCCTGGTCGAGCTGGA
CGGCGACGTAAACGGCCACAAGTTCAGCGTGTCCGGCGAGGGCGAGGGCGATGCCACCTACGGCAAGCTG
ACCCTGAAGCTGATCTGCACCACCGGCAAGCTGCCCGTGCCCTGGCCCACCCTCGTGACCACCCTGGGCT
ACGGCCTGCAGTGCTTCGCCCGCTACCCCGACCACATGAAGCAGCACGACTTCTTCAAGTCCGCCATGCC
CGAAGGCTACGTCCAGGAGCGCACCATCTTCTTCAAGGACGACGGCAACTACAAGACCCGCGCCGAGGTG
AAGTTCGAGGGCGACACCCTGGTGAACCGCATCGAGCTGAAGGGCATCGACTTCAAGGAGGACGGCAACA
TCCTGGGGCACAAGCTGGAGTACAACTACAACAGCCACAACGTCTATATCACCGCCGACAAGCAGAAGAA
CGGCATCAAGGCCAACTTCAAGATCCGCCACAACATCGAGGACGGCGGCGTGCAGCTCGCCGACCACTAC
CAGCAGAACACCCCCATCGGCGACGGCCCCGTGCTGCTGCCCGACAACCACTACCTGAGCTACCAGTCCA
AGCTGAGCAAAGACCCCAACGAGAAGCGCGATCACATGGTCCTGCTGGAGTTCGTGACCGCCGCCGGGAT
CACTCTCGGCATGGACGAGCTGTACAAGTAAAGCGGCCGCGACTCTAGATCATAATCAGCCATACCACAT
TTGTAGAGGTTTTACTTGCTTTAAAAAACCTCCCACACCTCCCCCTGAACCTGAAACATAAAATGAATGC
AATTGTTGTTGTTAACTTGTTTATTGCAGCTTATAATGGTTACAAATAAAGCAATAGCATCACAAATTTC
ACAAATAAAGCATTTTTTTCACTGCATTCTAGTTGTGGTTTGTCCAAACTCATCAATGTATCTTAAGGCG
TAAATTGTAAGCGTTAATATTTTGTTAAAATTCGCGTTAAATTTTTGTTAAATCAGCTCATTTTTTAACC
AATAGGCCGAAATCGGCAAAATCCCTTATAAATCAAAAGAATAGACCGAGATAGGGT
[37 nt withheld, positions 2788-2824]
AAAGAACGTGGACTCCAACGTCAAAGG
[49 nt withheld, positions 2852-2900]
T
[91 nt withheld, positions 2902-2992]
G
[124 nt withheld, positions 2994-3117]
CAGGTGGCACTTTTCGGGGAAATGTGCGCGGAACCCCTATTTGTTTATTTTTCTAAATACATTCAAATAT
GTATCCGCTCATGAGACAATAACCCTGATAAATGCTTCAATAATATTGAAAAAGGAAGAGTCCTGAGGCG
GAAAGAACCAGCTGTGGAATGTGTGTCAGTTAGGGTGTGGAAAGTCCCCAGGCTCCCCAGCAGGCAGAAG
TATGCAAAGCATGCATCTCAATTAGTCAGCAACCAGGTGTGGAAAGTCCCCAGGCTCCCCAGCAGGCAGA
AGTATGCAAAGCATGCATCTCAATTAGTCAGCAACCATAGTCCCGCCCCTAACTCCGCCCATCCCGCCCC
TAACTCCGCCCAGTTCCGCCCATTCTCCGCCCCATGGCTGACTAATTTTTTTTATTTATGCAGAGGCCGA
GGCCGCCTCGGCCTCTGAGCTATTCCAGAAGTAGTGAGGAGGCTTTTTTGGAGGCCTAGGCTTTTGCAAA
GATCGATCAAGAGACAGGATGAGGATCGTTTCGCATGATTGAACAAGATGGATTGCACGCAGGTTCTCCG
GCCGCTTGGGTGGAGAGGCTATTCGGCTATGACTGGGCACAACAGACAATCGGCTGCTCTGATGCCGCCG
TGTTCCGGCTGTCAGCGCAGGGGCGCCCGGTTCTTTTTGTCAAGACCGACCTGTCCGGTGCCCTGAATGA
ACTGCAAGACGAGGCAGCGCGGCTATCGTGGCTGGCCACGACGGGCGTTCCTTGCGCAGCTGTGCTCGAC
GTTGTCACTGAAGCGGGAAGGGACTGGCTGCTATTGGGCGAAGTGCCGGGGCAGGATCTCCTGTCATCTC
ACCTTGCTCCTGCCGAGAAAGTATCCATCATGGCTGATGCAATGCGGCGGCTGCATACGCTTGATCCGGC
TACCTGCCCATTCGACCACCAAGCGAAACATCGCATCGAGCGAGCACGTACTCGGATGGAAGCCGGTCTT
GTCGATCAGGATGATCTGGACGAAGAGCATCAGGGGCTCGCGCCAGCCGAACTGTTCGCCAGGCTCAAGG
CGAGCATGCCCGACGGCGAGGATCTCGTCGTGACCCATGGCGATGCCTGCTTGCCGAATATCATGGTGGA
AAATGGCCGCTTTTCTGGATTCATCGACTGTGGCCGGCTGGGTGTGGCGGACCGCTATCAGGACATAGCG
TTGGCTACCCGTGATATTGCTGAAGAGCTTGGCGGCGAATGGGCTGACCGCTTCCTCGTGCTTTACGGTA
TCGCCGCTCCCGATTCGCAGCGCATCGCCTTCTATCGCCTTCTTGACGAGTTCTTCTGAGCGGGACTCTG
GGGTTCGAAATGACCGACCAAGCGACGCCCAACCTGCCATCACGAGATTTCGATTCCACCGCCGCCTTCT
ATGAAAGGTTGGGCTTCGGAATCGTTTTCCGGGACGCCGGCTGGATGATCCTCCAGCGCGGGGATCTCAT
GCTGGAGTTCTTCGCCCACCCTAGGGGGAGGCTAACTGAAACACGGAAGGAGACAATACCGGAAGGAACC
CGCGCTATGACGGCAATAAAAAGACAGAATAAAACGCACGGTGTTGGGTCGTTTGTTCATAAACGCGGGG
TTCGGTCCCAGGGCTGGCACTCTGTCGATACCCCACCGAGACCCCATTGGGGCCAATACGCCCGCGTTTC
TTCCTTTTCCCCACCCCACCCCCCAAGTTCGGGTGAAGGCCCAGGGCTCGCAGCCAACGTCGGGGCGGCA
GGCCCTGCCATAGCCTCAGGTTACTCATATATACTTTAGATTGATTTAAAACTTCATTTTTAATTTAAAA
GGATCTAGGTGAAGATCCTTTTTGATAATCTCATGACCAAAATCCCTTAACGTGAGTTTTCGTTCCACTG
AGCGTCAGACCCCGTAGAAAAGATCAAAGGATCTTCTTGAGATCCTTTTTTTCTGCGCGTAATCTGCTGC
TTGCAAACAAAAAAACCACCGCTACCAGCGGTGGTTTGTTTGCCGGATCAAGAGCTACCAACTCTTTTTC
CGAAGGTAACTGGCTTCAGCAGAGCGCAGATACCAAATACTGTTCTTCTAGTGTAGCCGTAGTTAGGCCA
CCACTTCAAGAACTCTGTAGCACCGCCTACATACCTCGCTCTGCTAATCCTGTTACCAGTGGCTGCTGCC
AGTGGCGATAAGTCGTGTCTTACCGGGTTGGACTCAAGACGATAGTTACCGGATAAGGCGCAGCGGTCGG
GCTGAACGGGGGGTTCGTGCACACAGCCCAGCTTGGAGCGAACGACCTACACCGAACTGAGATACCTACA
GCGTGAGCTATGAGAAAGCGCCACGCTTCCCGAAGGGAGAAAGGCGGACAGGTATCCGGTAAGCGGCAGG
GTCGGAACAGGAGAGCGCACGAGGGAGCTTCCAGGGGGAAACGCCTGGTATCTTTATAGTCCTGTCGGGT
TTCGCCACCTCTGACTTGAGCGTCGATTTTTGTGATGCTCGTCAGGGGGGCGGAGCCTATGGAAAAACGC
CAGCAACGCGGCCTTTTTACGGTTCCTGGCCTTTTGCTGGCCTTTTGCTCACATGTTCTTTCCTGCGTTA
TCCCCTGATTCTGTGGATAACCGTATTACCGCCATGCAT
