>Addgene plasmid #56333 | mVenus-MCHR1-N-10 | depositor partial sequence | sequence record 87234 | insert sequence
ACGTCAGATCCGCTAGCGCCACCATGGATCTGCAAGCCTCGTTGCTGTCCACTGGCCCCAATGCCAGCAA
CATCTCCGATGGCCAGGATAATTTCACATTGGCGGGGCCACCTCCTCGCACAAGGAGTGTCTCCTACATC
AACATCATCATGCCTTCAGTGTTTGGTACCATCTGTCTCCTGGGCATTGTGGGAAACTCCACAGTCATTT
TTGCCGTGGTGAAGAAATCCAAGCTGCACTGGTGCAGCAACGTCCCTGACATCTTCATCATCAACCTCTC
TGTGGTGGATCTGCTTTTCCTGCTGGGCATGCCTTTCATGATCCACCAGCTCATGGGTAATGGTGTCTGG
CACTTTGGGGAAACCATGTGCACCCTCATCACAGCCATGGACGCCAACAGTCAGTTCACCAGCACCTACA
TCCTGACTGCTATGGCCATTGACCGCTACTTGGCCACCGTCCATCCCATCTCCTCCACCAAGTTCCGGAA
GCCCTCCATGGCCACCCTGGTGATCTGCCTCCTGTGGGCTCTCTCGTTCATTAGCATCACTCCTGTGTGG
CTCTATGCCAGGCTTATCCCCTTCCCAGGGGGTGCTGTGGGCTGTGGCATCCGCCTACCAAACCCAGATA
CTGATCTTTACTGGTTCACTCTGTATCAGTTTTTCCTGGCCTTCGCCCTTCCGTTTGTGGTCATCACTGC
TGCGTACGTGAAAATACTACAGCGCATGACGTCTTCGGTGGCCCCAGCCTCTCAACGCAGCATCCGGCTT
CGGACAAAGAGGGTGACCCGCACAGCCATTGCCATCTGTCTGGTCTTCTTTGTGTGCTGGGCGCCCTACT
ACGTGCTGCAGCTGACCCAGTTGTCCATCAGCCGCCCGACCCTCACATTCGTCTACCTGTACAATGCGGC
TATCAGCTTGGGCTATGCCAACAGCTGCCTCAATCCCTTTGTGTACATAGTACTCTGTGAGACCTTTCGA
AAACGCTTGGTGCTGTCGGTGAAGCCCGCGGCCCAGGGGCAGCTTCGCACGGTCAGCAATGCTCAGACAG
CTGACGAGGAGAGGACAGAAAGCAAAGGCACCGGAGGTAGCGGGGATCCACCGGTCGCCACCATGGTGAG
CAAGGGCGAGGAGCTGTTCACCGGGGTGGTGCCCATCCTGGTCGAGCTGGACGGCGACGTAAACGGCCAC
AAGTTCAGCGTGTCCGGCGAGGGCGAGGGCGATGCCACCTACGGCAAGCTGACCCTGAAGCTGATCTGCA
CCACCGGCAAGCTGCCCGTGCCCTGGCCCACCCTCGTGACCACCCTGGGCTACGGCCTGCAGTGCTTCGC
CCGCTACCCCGACCACATGAAGCAGCACGACTTCTTCAAGTCCGCCATGCCCGAAGGCTACGTCCAGGAG
CGCACCATCTTCTTCAAGGACGACGGCAACTACAAGACCCGCGCCGAGGTGAAGTTCGAGGGCGACACCC
TGGTGAACCGCATCGAGCTGAAGGGCATCGACTTCAAGGAGGACGGCAACATCCTGGGGCACAAGCTGGA
GTACAACTACAACAGCCACAACGTCTATATCACCGCCGACAAGCAGAAGAACGGCATCAAGGCCAACTTC
AAGATCCGCCACAACATCGAGGACGGCGGCGTGCAGCTCGCCGACCACTACCAGCAGAACACCCCCATCG
GCGACGGCCCCGTGCTGCTGCCCGACAACCACTACCTGAGCTACCAGTCCAAGCTGAGCAAAGACCCCAA
CGAGAAGCGCGATCACATGGTCCTGCTGGAGTTCGTGACCGCCGCCGGGATCACTCTCGGCATGGACGAG
CTGTACAAGTAAAGCGGCCGCGACTCTAGATCATAATCAGCCATACCACATT
